Addgene plasmid #116660: pHAGE-RAF1-S257L
Purpose: Lentiviral expression of RAF1 S257L
Depositing lab: Gordon Mills & Kenneth Scott. Depositing organization: Baylor College of Medicine. Publication: Systematic Functional Annotation of Somatic Mutations in Cancer. Ng PK, Li J, Jeong KJ, Shao S, Chen H, Tsang YH, Sengupta S, Wang Z, Bhavana VH, Tran R, Soewito S, Minussi DC, Moreno D, Kong K, Dogruluk T, Lu H, Gao J, Tokheim C, Zhou DC, Johnson AM, Zeng J, Ip CKM, Ju Z, Wester M, Yu S, Li Y, Vellano CP, Schultz N, Karchin R, Ding L, Lu Y, Cheung LWT, Chen K, Shaw KR, Meric-Bernstam F, Scott KL, Yi S, Sahni N, Liang H, Mills GB. Cancer Cell. 2018 Mar 12;33(3):450-462.e10. doi: 10.1016/j.ccell.2018.01.021. PubMed 29533785.
Backbone
  Vector backbone: pHAGE
  Vector type: Lentiviral
Growth in bacteria
  Bacterial resistance: Ampicillin, 100 μg/mL
  Growth temperature: 37°C
  Growth strain: Stbl3
  Copy number: High Copy
Gene/Insert
  Gene/Insert name: RAF1
  Species: H. sapiens (human)
  Mutation: S257L
  Entrez Gene: RAF1 (a.k.a. CMD1NN, CRAF, NS5, Raf-1, c-Raf)
  Cloning method: Gateway Cloning
Terms and licenses: Academic/Nonprofit Terms; Industry Terms: Not Available to Industry
How to cite: pHAGE-RAF1-S257L was a gift from Gordon Mills & Kenneth Scott (Addgene plasmid # 116660 ; http://n2t.net/addgene:116660 ; RRID:Addgene_116660)
