[The description below was written by a language model from this plasmid's Addgene catalogue record and the feature table of its GenBank file.]
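Description:
pHAGE-RAF1-S257L is an HIV-1-based lentiviral expression plasmid (about 10.5 kb) built on the pHAGE backbone and carrying human RAF1 (c-Raf/CRAF) with the S257L substitution. It is propagated in E. coli through a high-copy ColE1/pUC-type origin and selected with ampicillin via the bla gene. The catalogue lists a recombination-deficient strain as the host, a common choice for limiting rearrangement between the LTR repeats.

The viral portion begins with a full-length HIV-1 LTR (labelled as a 3' LTR by the annotation software, though it occupies the 5' position). This is followed by the Psi packaging signal, the Rev response element for Rev-dependent nuclear export of the genomic RNA, and the cPPT/CTS, which aids nuclear import in transduced cells. The unit ends in a U3-deleted, self-inactivating 3' LTR.

Between these elements, the human EF-1-alpha promoter with its first intron drives constitutive expression of the insert. The insert sits between attB1 and attB2 sites left by Gateway recombination. The RAF1 coding sequence itself is not annotated in the feature table, but the roughly 2 kb interval between the att sites corresponds to it. A V5 epitope tag lies just downstream of attB2. The record does not state whether the tag is fused in frame to the RAF1 open reading frame. An EMCV IRES then allows EGFP to be translated from the same transcript, which marks transduced cells by fluorescence, and a WPRE enhances transcript expression.

The construct is intended for lentiviral delivery and stable expression of this RAF1 variant in mammalian cells. It was deposited as part of a study that systematically annotated the function of somatic cancer mutations.
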