LOCUS       Exported 10459 bp ds-DNA circular SYN 13-MAY-2021
DEFINITION  Lentiviral expression of RAF1 S257L.
ACCESSION   .
VERSION     .
KEYWORDS    pHAGE-RAF1-S257L
SOURCE      synthetic DNA construct
  ORGANISM  synthetic DNA construct
REFERENCE   1 (bases 1 to 10459)
  AUTHORS   Ng PK, Li J, Jeong KJ, Shao S, Chen H, Tsang YH, Sengupta S, Wang Z,
            Bhavana VH, Tran R, Soewito S, Minussi DC, Moreno D, Kong K,
            Dogruluk T, Lu H, Gao J, Tokheim C, Zhou DC, Johnson AM, Zeng J, Ip
            CKM, Ju Z, Wester M, Yu S, Li Y, Vellano CP, Schultz N, Karchin R,
            Ding L, Lu Y, Cheung LWT, Chen K, Shaw KR, Meric-Bernstam F, Scott
            KL, Yi S, Sahni N, Liang H, Mills GB
  TITLE     Systematic Functional Annotation of Somatic Mutations in Cancer.
  JOURNAL   Cancer Cell. 2018 Mar 12;33(3):450-462.e10. doi:
            10.1016/j.ccell.2018.01.021.
  PUBMED    29533785
REFERENCE   2 (bases 1 to 10459)
  AUTHORS   .
  TITLE     Direct Submission
  JOURNAL   Exported May 13, 2021 from SnapGene Server 1.1.58
            http://www.snapgene.com
FEATURES             Location/Qualifiers
     source          1..10459
                     /organism="synthetic DNA construct"
                     /mol_type="other DNA"
     LTR             1..634
                     /label=3' LTR
                     /note="3' long terminal repeat (LTR) from HIV-1"
     misc_feature    681..806
                     /label=HIV-1 Psi
                     /note="packaging signal of human immunodeficiency virus
                     type 1"
     misc_feature    1303..1536
                     /label=RRE
                     /note="The Rev response element (RRE) of HIV-1 allows for
                     Rev-dependent mRNA export from the nucleus to the
                     cytoplasm."
     CDS             1721..1765
                     /codon_start=1
                     /product="antigenic peptide corresponding to amino acids
                     655 to 669 of the HIV envelope protein gp41 (Lutje Hulsik
                     et al., 2013)"
                     /label=gp41 peptide
                     /note="recognized by the 2H10 single-chain llama nanobody"
                     /translation="KNEQELLELDKWASL"
     misc_feature    2058..2175
                     /label=cPPT/CTS
                     /note="central polypurine tract and central termination
                     sequence of HIV-1"
     promoter        2223..3401
                     /label=EF-1-alpha promoter
                     /note="strong constitutive promoter for human elongation
                     factor EF-1-alpha"
     intron          2454..3392
                     /label=EF-1-alpha intron A
                     /note="intron upstream of the start codon of human
                     EF-1-alpha"
     primer_bind     3349..3369
                     /label=EF1a-F
                     /note="Human elongation factor-1a promoter, forward primer"
     protein_bind    3421..3445
                     /gene="mutant version of attB"
                     /label=attB1
                     /bound_moiety="BP Clonase(TM)"
                     /note="recombination site for the Gateway(R) BP reaction"
     protein_bind    complement(5396..5420)
                     /gene="mutant version of attB"
                     /label=attB2
                     /bound_moiety="BP Clonase(TM)"
                     /note="recombination site for the Gateway(R) BP reaction"
     CDS             5473..5514
                     /codon_start=1
                     /product="epitope tag from simian virus 5"
                     /label=V5 tag
                     /translation="GKPIPNPLLGLDST"
     misc_feature    5535..6102
                     /label=IRES
                     /note="internal ribosome entry site (IRES) of the
                     encephalomyocarditis virus (EMCV)"
     misc_feature    5552..6104
                     /label=IRES
                     /note="internal ribosome entry site (IRES) of the
                     encephalomyocarditis virus (EMCV)"
     primer_bind     complement(5696..5713)
                     /label=IRES reverse
                     /note="IRES internal ribosome entry site, reverse primer.
                     Also called pCDH-rev"
     primer_bind     5923..5942
                     /label=IRES-F
                     /note="IRES internal ribosome entry site, forward primer"
     CDS             6116..6835
                     /codon_start=1
                     /product="the original enhanced GFP (Yang et al., 1996)"
                     /label=EGFP
                     /note="mammalian codon-optimized"
                     /translation="MVSKGEELFTGVVPILVELDGDVNGHKFSVSGEGEGDATYGKLTL
                     KFICTTGKLPVPWPTLVTTLTYGVQCFSRYPDHMKQHDFFKSAMPEGYVQERTIFFKDD
                     GNYKTRAEVKFEGDTLVNRIELKGIDFKEDGNILGHKLEYNYNSHNVYIMADKQKNGIK
                     VNFKIRHNIEDGSVQLADHYQQNTPIGDGPVLLPDNHYLSTQSALSKDPNEKRDHMVLL
                     EFVTAAGITLGMDELYK"
     CDS             6116..6832
                     /codon_start=1
                     /product="enhanced GFP"
                     /label=EGFP
                     /translation="MVSKGEELFTGVVPILVELDGDVNGHKFSVSGEGEGDATYGKLTL
                     KFICTTGKLPVPWPTLVTTLTYGVQCFSRYPDHMKQHDFFKSAMPEGYVQERTIFFKDD
                     GNYKTRAEVKFEGDTLVNRIELKGIDFKEDGNILGHKLEYNYNSHNVYIMADKQKNGIK
                     VNFKIRHNIEDGSVQLADHYQQNTPIGDGPVLLPDNHYLSTQSALSKDPNEKRDHMVLL
                     EFVTAAGITLGMDELYK"
     primer_bind     complement(6161..6182)
                     /label=EGFP-N
                     /note="EGFP, reverse primer"
     primer_bind     complement(6422..6441)
                     /label=EXFP-R
                     /note="For distinguishing EGFP variants, reverse primer"
     primer_bind     6769..6790
                     /label=EGFP-C
                     /note="EGFP, forward primer"
     misc_feature    6849..7437
                     /label=WPRE
                     /note="woodchuck hepatitis virus posttranscriptional
                     regulatory element"
     primer_bind     complement(6902..6922)
                     /label=WPRE-R
                     /note="WPRE, reverse primer"
     CDS             complement(7320..7331)
                     /codon_start=1
                     /product="Factor Xa recognition and cleavage site"
                     /label=Factor Xa site
                     /translation="IEGR"
     LTR             7512..7745
                     /label=3' LTR (Delta-U3)
                     /note="self-inactivating 3' long terminal repeat (LTR) from
                     HIV-1"
     primer_bind     complement(7864..7882)
                     /label=pBRforEco
                     /note="pBR322 vectors, upsteam of EcoRI site, forward
                     primer"
     promoter        7950..8054
                     /gene="bla"
                     /label=AmpR promoter
     CDS             8055..8915
                     /codon_start=1
                     /gene="bla"
                     /product="beta-lactamase"
                     /label=AmpR
                     /note="confers resistance to ampicillin, carbenicillin, and
                     related antibiotics"
                     /translation="MSIQHFRVALIPFFAAFCLPVFAHPETLVKVKDAEDQLGARVGYI
                     ELDLNSGKILESFRPEERFPMMSTFKVLLCGAVLSRVDAGQEQLGRRIHYSQNDLVEYS
                     PVTEKHLTDGMTVRELCSAAITMSDNTAANLLLTTIGGPKELTAFLHNMGDHVTRLDRW
                     EPELNEAIPNDERDTTMPVAMATTLRKLLTGELLTLASRQQLIDWMEADKVAGPLLRSA
                     LPAGWFIADKSGAGERGSRGIIAALGPDGKPSRIVVIYTTGSQATMDERNRQIAEIGAS
                     LIKHW"
     primer_bind     complement(8273..8292)
                     /label=Amp-R
                     /note="Ampicillin resistance gene, reverse primer"
     rep_origin      9086..9674
                     /direction=RIGHT
                     /label=ori
                     /note="high-copy-number ColE1/pMB1/pBR322/pUC origin of
                     replication"
     primer_bind     9575..9594
                     /label=pBR322ori-F
                     /note="pBR322 origin, forward primer"
     primer_bind     9828..9845
                     /label=L4440
                     /note="L4440 vector, forward primer"
     primer_bind     9937..9956
                     /label=SV40pro-F
                     /note="SV40 promoter/origin, forward primer"
     protein_bind    10085..10106
                     /label=CAP binding site
                     /bound_moiety="E. coli catabolite activator protein"
                     /note="CAP binding activates transcription in the presence
                     of cAMP."
     promoter        10121..10151
                     /label=lac promoter
                     /note="promoter for the E. coli lac operon"
     protein_bind    10159..10175
                     /label=lac operator
                     /bound_moiety="lac repressor encoded by lacI"
                     /note="The lac repressor binds to the lac operator to
                     inhibit transcription in E. coli. This inhibition can be
                     relieved by adding lactose or
                     isopropyl-beta-D-thiogalactopyranoside (IPTG)."
     primer_bind     10164..10186
                     /label=M13/pUC Reverse
                     /note="In lacZ gene"
     primer_bind     10183..10199
                     /label=M13 rev
                     /note="common sequencing primer, one of multiple similar
                     variants"
     primer_bind     10183..10199
                     /label=M13 Reverse
                     /note="In lacZ gene. Also called M13-rev"
     primer_bind     10249..10268
                     /label=EBV-rev
                     /note="SV40 polyA terminator, reverse primer"
ORIGIN
        1 tggaagggct aattcactcc caaagaagac aagatatcct tgatctgtgg atctaccaca
       61 cacaaggcta cttccctgat tagcagaact acacaccagg gccaggggtc agatatccac
      121 tgacctttgg atggtgctac aagctagtac cagttgagcc agataaggta gaagaggcca
      181 ataaaggaga gaacaccagc ttgttacacc ctgtgagcct gcatgggatg gatgacccgg
      241 agagagaagt gttagagtgg aggtttgaca gccgcctagc atttcatcac gtggcccgag
      301 agctgcatcc ggagtacttc aagaactgct gatatcgagc ttgctacaag ggactttccg
      361 ctggggactt tccagggagg cgtggcctgg gcgggactgg ggagtggcga gccctcagat
      421 cctgcatata agcagctgct ttttgcctgt actgggtctc tctggttaga ccagatctga
      481 gcctgggagc tctctggcta actagggaac ccactgctta agcctcaata aagcttgcct
      541 tgagtgcttc aagtagtgtg tgcccgtctg ttgtgtgact ctggtaacta gagatccctc
      601 agaccctttt agtcagtgtg gaaaatctct agcagtggcg cccgaacagg gacttgaaag
      661 cgaaagggaa accagaggag ctctctcgac gcaggactcg gcttgctgaa gcgcgcacgg
      721 caagaggcga ggggcggcga ctggtgagta cgccaaaaat tttgactagc ggaggctaga
      781 aggagagaga tgggtgcgag agcgtcagta ttaagcgggg gagaattaga tcgcgatggg
      841 aaaaaattcg gttaaggcca gggggaaaga aaaaatataa attaaaacat atagtatggg
      901 caagcaggga gctagaacga ttcgcagtta atcctggcct gttagaaaca tcagaaggct
      961 gtagacaaat actgggacag ctacaaccat cccttcagac aggatcagaa gaacttagat
     1021 cattatataa tacagtagca accctctatt gtgtgcatca aaggatagag ataaaagaca
     1081 ccaaggaagc tttagacaag atagaggaag agcaaaacaa aagtaagacc accgcacagc
     1141 aagcggccgg ccgctgatct tcagacctgg aggaggagat atgagggaca attggagaag
     1201 tgaattatat aaatataaag tagtaaaaat tgaaccatta ggagtagcac ccaccaaggc
     1261 aaagagaaga gtggtgcaga gagaaaaaag agcagtggga ataggagctt tgttccttgg
     1321 gttcttggga gcagcaggaa gcactatggg cgcagcgtca atgacgctga cggtacaggc
     1381 cagacaatta ttgtctggta tagtgcagca gcagaacaat ttgctgaggg ctattgaggc
     1441 gcaacagcat ctgttgcaac tcacagtctg gggcatcaag cagctccagg caagaatcct
     1501 ggctgtggaa agatacctaa aggatcaaca gctcctgggg atttggggtt gctctggaaa
     1561 actcatttgc accactgctg tgccttggaa tgctagttgg agtaataaat ctctggaaca
     1621 gatttggaat cacacgacct ggatggagtg ggacagagaa attaacaatt acacaagctt
     1681 aatacactcc ttaattgaag aatcgcaaaa ccagcaagaa aagaatgaac aagaattatt
     1741 ggaattagat aaatgggcaa gtttgtggaa ttggtttaac ataacaaatt ggctgtggta
     1801 tataaaatta ttcataatga tagtaggagg cttggtaggt ttaagaatag tttttgctgt
     1861 actttctata gtgaatagag ttaggcaggg atattcacca ttatcgtttc agacccacct
     1921 cccaaccccg aggggacccg acaggcccga aggaatagaa gaagaaggtg gagagagaga
     1981 cagagacaga tccattcgat tagtgaacgg atctcgacgg tatcgccgaa ttcacaaatg
     2041 gcagtattca tccacaattt taaaagaaaa ggggggattg gggggtacag tgcaggggaa
     2101 agaatagtag acataatagc aacagacata caaactaaag aattacaaaa acaaattaca
     2161 aaaattcaaa attttcgggt ttattacagg gacagcagag atccagtttg gactagtcgt
     2221 gaggctccgg tgcccgtcag tgggcagagc gcacatcgcc cacagtcccc gagaagttgg
     2281 ggggaggggt cggcaattga accggtgcct agagaaggtg gcgcggggta aactgggaaa
     2341 gtgatgtcgt gtactggctc cgcctttttc ccgagggtgg gggagaaccg tatataagtg
     2401 cagtagtcgc cgtgaacgtt ctttttcgca acgggtttgc cgccagaaca caggtaagtg
     2461 ccgtgtgtgg ttcccgcggg cctggcctct ttacgggtta tggcccttgc gtgccttgaa
     2521 ttacttccac ctggctgcag tacgtgattc ttgatcccga gcttcgggtt ggaagtgggt
     2581 gggagagttc gaggccttgc gcttaaggag ccccttcgcc tcgtgcttga gttgaggcct
     2641 ggcctgggcg ctggggccgc cgcgtgcgaa tctggtggca ccttcgcgcc tgtctcgctg
     2701 ctttcgataa gtctctagcc atttaaaatt tttgatgacc tgctgcgacg ctttttttct
     2761 ggcaagatag tcttgtaaat gcgggccaag atctgcacac tggtatttcg gtttttgggg
     2821 ccgcgggcgg cgacggggcc cgtgcgtccc agcgcacatg ttcggcgagg cggggcctgc
     2881 gagcgcggcc accgagaatc ggacgggggt agtctcaagc tggccggcct gctctggtgc
     2941 ctggcctcgc gccgccgtgt atcgccccgc cctgggcggc aaggctggcc cggtcggcac
     3001 cagttgcgtg agcggaaaga tggccgcttc ccggccctgc tgcagggagc tcaaaatgga
     3061 ggacgcggcg ctcgggagag cgggcgggtg agtcacccac acaaaggaaa agggcctttc
     3121 cgtcctcagc cgtcgcttca tgtgactcca cggagtaccg ggcgccgtcc aggcacctcg
     3181 attagttctc gagcttttgg agtacgtcgt ctttaggttg gggggagggg ttttatgcga
     3241 tggagtttcc ccacactgag tgggtggaga ctgaagttag gccagcttgg cacttgatgt
     3301 aattctcctt ggaatttgcc ctttttgagt ttggatcttg gttcattctc aagcctcaga
     3361 cagtggttca aagttttttt cttccatttc aggtgtcgtg aagcggccct gcagatatca
     3421 acaagtttgt acaaaaaagc aggcaccatg gagcacatac agggagcttg gaagacgatc
     3481 agcaatggtt ttggattcaa agatgccgtg tttgatggct ccagctgcat ctctcctaca
     3541 atagttcagc agtttggcta tcagcgccgg gcatcagatg atggcaaact cacagatcct
     3601 tctaagacaa gcaacactat ccgtgttttc ttgccgaaca agcaaagaac agtggtcaat
     3661 gtgcgaaatg gaatgagctt gcatgactgc cttatgaaag cactcaaggt gaggggcctg
     3721 caaccagagt gctgtgcagt gttcagactt ctccacgaac acaaaggtaa aaaagcacgc
     3781 ttagattgga atactgatgc tgcgtctttg attggagaag aacttcaagt agatttcctg
     3841 gatcatgttc ccctcacaac acacaacttt gctcggaaga cgttcctgaa gcttgccttc
     3901 tgtgacatct gtcagaaatt cctgctcaat ggatttcgat gtcagacttg tggctacaaa
     3961 tttcatgagc actgtagcac caaagtacct actatgtgtg tggactggag taacatcaga
     4021 caactcttat tgtttccaaa ttccactatt ggtgatagtg gagtcccagc actaccttct
     4081 ttgactatgc gtcgtatgcg agagtctgtt tccaggatgc ctgttagttc tcagcacaga
     4141 tattctacac ctcacgcctt cacctttaac acctccagtc cctcatctga aggttccctc
     4201 tcccagaggc agaggttgac atccacacct aatgtccaca tggtcagcac caccctgcct
     4261 gtggacagca ggatgattga ggatgcaatt cgaagtcaca gcgaatcagc ctcaccttca
     4321 gccctgtcca gtagccccaa caatctgagc ccaacaggct ggtcacagcc gaaaaccccc
     4381 gtgccagcac aaagagagcg ggcaccagta tctgggaccc aggagaaaaa caaaattagg
     4441 cctcgtggac agagagattc aagctattat tgggaaatag aagccagtga agtgatgctg
     4501 tccactcgga ttgggtcagg ctcttttgga actgtttata agggtaaatg gcacggagat
     4561 gttgcagtaa agatcctaaa ggttgtcgac ccaaccccag agcaattcca ggccttcagg
     4621 aatgaggtgg ctgttctgcg caaaacacgg catgtgaaca ttctgctttt catggggtac
     4681 atgacaaagg acaacctggc aattgtgacc cagtggtgcg agggcagcag cctctacaaa
     4741 cacctgcatg tccaggagac caagtttcag atgttccagc taattgacat tgcccggcag
     4801 acggctcagg gaatggacta tttgcatgca aagaacatca tccatagaga catgaaatcc
     4861 aacaatatat ttctccatga aggcttaaca gtgaaaattg gagattttgg tttggcaaca
     4921 gtaaagtcac gctggagtgg ttctcagcag gttgaacaac ctactggctc tgtcctctgg
     4981 atggccccag aggtgatccg aatgcaggat aacaacccat tcagtttcca gtcggatgtc
     5041 tactcctatg gcatcgtatt gtatgaactg atgacggggg agcttcctta ttctcacatc
     5101 aacaaccgag atcagatcat cttcatggtg ggccgaggat atgcctcccc agatcttagt
     5161 aagctatata agaactgccc caaagcaatg aagaggctgg tagctgactg tgtgaagaaa
     5221 gtaaaggaag agaggcctct ttttccccag atcctgtctt ccattgagct gctccaacac
     5281 tctctaccga agatcaaccg gagcgcttcc gagccatcct tgcatcgggc agcccacact
     5341 gaggatatca atgcttgcac gctgaccacg tccccgaggc tgcctgtctt ctagaaccca
     5401 gctttcttgt acaaagtggt tgatatccag cacagtggcg gccgctcgag tctagagggc
     5461 ccgcggttcg aaggtaagcc tatccctaac cctctcctcg gtctcgattc tacgcgtacc
     5521 ggttagtaat gagatccctc ccccccccct aacgttactg gccgaagccg cttggaataa
     5581 ggccggtgtg cgtttgtcta tatgttattt tccaccatat tgccgtcttt tggcaatgtg
     5641 agggcccgga aacctggccc tgtcttcttg acgagcattc ctaggggtct ttcccctctc
     5701 gccaaaggaa tgcaaggtct gttgaatgtc gtgaaggaag cagttcctct ggaagcttct
     5761 tgaagacaaa caacgtctgt agcgaccctt tgcaggcagc ggaacccccc acctggcgac
     5821 aggtgcctct gcggccaaaa gccacgtgta taagatacac ctgcaaaggc ggcacaaccc
     5881 cagtgccacg ttgtgagttg gatagttgtg gaaagagtca aatggctctc ctcaagcgta
     5941 ttcaacaagg ggctgaagga tgcccagaag gtaccccatt gtatgggatc tgatctgggg
     6001 cctcggtgca catgctttac atgtgtttag tcgaggttaa aaaaacgtct aggccccccg
     6061 aaccacgggg acgtggtttt cctttgaaaa acacgatgat aatatggcca cacatatggt
     6121 gagcaagggc gaggagctgt tcaccggggt ggtgcccatc ctggtcgagc tggacggcga
     6181 cgtaaacggc cacaagttca gcgtgtccgg cgagggcgag ggcgatgcca cctacggcaa
     6241 gctgaccctg aagttcatct gcaccaccgg caagctgccc gtgccctggc ccaccctcgt
     6301 gaccaccctg acctacggcg tgcagtgctt cagccgctac cccgaccaca tgaagcagca
     6361 cgacttcttc aagtccgcca tgcccgaagg ctacgtccag gagcgcacca tcttcttcaa
     6421 ggacgacggc aactacaaga cccgcgccga ggtgaagttc gagggcgaca ccctggtgaa
     6481 ccgcatcgag ctgaagggca tcgacttcaa ggaggacggc aacatcctgg ggcacaagct
     6541 ggagtacaac tacaacagcc acaacgtcta tatcatggcc gacaagcaga agaacggcat
     6601 caaggtgaac ttcaagatcc gccacaacat cgaggacggc agcgtgcagc tcgccgacca
     6661 ctaccagcag aacaccccca tcggcgacgg ccccgtgctg ctgcccgaca accactacct
     6721 gagcacccag tccgccctga gcaaagaccc caacgagaag cgcgatcaca tggtcctgct
     6781 ggagttcgtg accgccgccg ggatcactct cggcatggac gagctgtaca agtaaatcga
     6841 tagatcctaa tcaacctctg gattacaaaa tttgtgaaag attgactggt attcttaact
     6901 atgttgctcc ttttacgcta tgtggatacg ctgctttaat gcctttgtat catgctattg
     6961 cttcccgtat ggctttcatt ttctcctcct tgtataaatc ctggttgctg tctctttatg
     7021 aggagttgtg gcccgttgtc aggcaacgtg gcgtggtgtg cactgtgttt gctgacgcaa
     7081 cccccactgg ttggggcatt gccaccacct gtcagctcct ttccgggact ttcgctttcc
     7141 ccctccctat tgccacggcg gaactcatcg ccgcctgcct tgcccgctgc tggacagggg
     7201 ctcggctgtt gggcactgac aattccgtgg tgttgtcggg gaaatcatcg tcctttcctt
     7261 ggctgctcgc ctgtgttgcc acctggattc tgcgcgggac gtccttctgc tacgtccctt
     7321 cggccctcaa tccagcggac cttccttccc gcggcctgct gccggctctg cggcctcttc
     7381 cgcgtcttcg ccttcgccct cagacgagtc ggatctccct ttgggccgcc tccccgcctg
     7441 agatccttta agaccaatga cttacaaggc agctgtagat cttagccact ttttaaaaga
     7501 aaagggggga ctggaagggc taattcactc ccaacgaaga caagatctgc tttttgcttg
     7561 tactgggtct ctctggttag accagatctg agcctgggag ctctctggct aactagggaa
     7621 cccactgctt aagcctcaat aaagcttgcc ttgagtgctt caagtagtgt gtgcccgtct
     7681 gttgtgtgac tctggtaact agagatccct cagacccttt tagtcagtgt ggaaaatctc
     7741 tagcagtagt agttcatgtc atcttattat tcagtattta taacttgcaa agaaatgaat
     7801 atcagagagt gagaggcccg ggttaattaa ggaaagggct agatcattct tgaagacgaa
     7861 agggcctcgt gatacgccta tttttatagg ttaatgtcat gataataatg gtttcttaga
     7921 cgtcaggtgg cacttttcgg ggaaatgtgc gcggaacccc tatttgttta tttttctaaa
     7981 tacattcaaa tatgtatccg ctcatgagac aataaccctg ataaatgctt caataatatt
     8041 gaaaaaggaa gagtatgagt attcaacatt tccgtgtcgc ccttattccc ttttttgcgg
     8101 cattttgcct tcctgttttt gctcacccag aaacgctggt gaaagtaaaa gatgctgaag
     8161 atcagttggg tgcacgagtg ggttacatcg aactggatct caacagcggt aagatccttg
     8221 agagttttcg ccccgaagaa cgttttccaa tgatgagcac ttttaaagtt ctgctatgtg
     8281 gcgcggtatt atcccgtgtt gacgccgggc aagagcaact cggtcgccgc atacactatt
     8341 ctcagaatga cttggttgag tactcaccag tcacagaaaa gcatcttacg gatggcatga
     8401 cagtaagaga attatgcagt gctgccataa ccatgagtga taacactgcg gccaacttac
     8461 ttctgacaac gatcggagga ccgaaggagc taaccgcttt tttgcacaac atgggggatc
     8521 atgtaactcg ccttgatcgt tgggaaccgg agctgaatga agccatacca aacgacgagc
     8581 gtgacaccac gatgcctgta gcaatggcaa caacgttgcg caaactatta actggcgaac
     8641 tacttactct agcttcccgg caacaattaa tagactggat ggaggcggat aaagttgcag
     8701 gaccacttct gcgctcggcc cttccggctg gctggtttat tgctgataaa tctggagccg
     8761 gtgagcgtgg gtctcgcggt atcattgcag cactggggcc agatggtaag ccctcccgta
     8821 tcgtagttat ctacacgacg gggagtcagg caactatgga tgaacgaaat agacagatcg
     8881 ctgagatagg tgcctcactg attaagcatt ggtaactgtc agaccaagtt tactcatata
     8941 tactttagat tgatttaaaa cttcattttt aatttaaaag gatctaggtg aagatccttt
     9001 ttgataatct catgaccaaa atcccttaac gtgagttttc gttccactga gcgtcagacc
     9061 ccgtagaaaa gatcaaagga tcttcttgag atcctttttt tctgcgcgta atctgctgct
     9121 tgcaaacaaa aaaaccaccg ctaccagcgg tggtttgttt gccggatcaa gagctaccaa
     9181 ctctttttcc gaaggtaact ggcttcagca gagcgcagat accaaatact gttcttctag
     9241 tgtagccgta gttaggccac cacttcaaga actctgtagc accgcctaca tacctcgctc
     9301 tgctaatcct gttaccagtg gctgctgcca gtggcgataa gtcgtgtctt accgggttgg
     9361 actcaagacg atagttaccg gataaggcgc agcggtcggg ctgaacgggg ggttcgtgca
     9421 cacagcccag cttggagcga acgacctaca ccgaactgag atacctacag cgtgagctat
     9481 gagaaagcgc cacgcttccc gaagggagaa aggcggacag gtatccggta agcggcaggg
     9541 tcggaacagg agagcgcacg agggagcttc cagggggaaa cgcctggtat ctttatagtc
     9601 ctgtcgggtt tcgccacctc tgacttgagc gtcgattttt gtgatgctcg tcaggggggc
     9661 ggagcctatg gaaaaacgcc agcaacgcgg cctttttacg gttcctggcc ttttgctggc
     9721 cttttgctca catgttcttt cctgcgttat cccctgattc tgtggataac cgtattaccg
     9781 cctttgagtg agctgatacc gctcgccgca gccgaacgac cgagcgcagc gagtcagtga
     9841 gcgaggaagc ggaagagcgc ccaatacgca aaccgcctct ccccgcgcgt tggccgattc
     9901 attaatgcag caagctcatg gctgactaat tttttttatt tatgcagagg ccgaggccgc
     9961 ctcggcctct gagctattcc agaagtagtg aggaggcttt tttggaggcc taggcttttg
    10021 caaaaagctc cccgtggcac gacaggtttc ccgactggaa agcgggcagt gagcgcaacg
    10081 caattaatgt gagttagctc actcattagg caccccaggc tttacacttt atgcttccgg
    10141 ctcgtatgtt gtgtggaatt gtgagcggat aacaatttca cacaggaaac agctatgaca
    10201 tgattacgaa tttcacaaat aaagcatttt tttcactgca ttctagttgt ggtttgtcca
    10261 aactcatcaa tgtatcttat catgtctgga tcaactggat aactcaagct aaccaaaatc
    10321 atcccaaact tcccacccca taccctatta ccactgccaa ttacctgtgg tttcatttac
    10381 tctaaacctg tgattcctct gaattatttt cattttaaag aaattgtatt tgttaaatat
    10441 gtactacaaa cttagtagt
//
