>Addgene plasmid #116660 | pHAGE-RAF1-S257L | depositor partial sequence | sequence record 219535 | insert
ATGGAGCACATACAGGGAGCTTGGAAGACGATCAGCAATGGTTTTGGATTCAAAGATGCCGTGTTTGATG
GCTCCAGCTGCATCTCTCCTACAATAGTTCAGCAGTTTGGCTATCAGCGCCGGGCATCAGATGATGGCAA
ACTCACAGATCCTTCTAAGACAAGCAACACTATCCGTGTTTTCTTGCCGAACAAGCAAAGAACAGTGGTC
AATGTGCGAAATGGAATGAGCTTGCATGACTGCCTTATGAAAGCACTCAAGGTGAGGGGCCTGCAACCAG
AGTGCTGTGCAGTGTTCAGACTTCTCCACGAACACAAAGGTAAAAAAGCACGCTTAGATTGGAATACTGA
TGCTGCGTCTTTGATTGGAGAAGAACTTCAAGTAGATTTCCTGGATCATGTTCCCCTCACAACACACAAC
TTTGCTCGGAAGACGTTCCTGAAGCTTGCCTTCTGTGACATCTGTCAGAAATTCCTGCTCAATGGATTTC
GATGTCAGACTTGTGGCTACAAATTTCATGAGCACTGTAGCACCAAAGTACCTACTATGTGTGTGGACTG
GAGTAACATCAGACAACTCTTATTGTTTCCAAATTCCACTATTGGTGATAGTGGAGTCCCAGCACTACCT
TCTTTGACTATGCGTCGTATGCGAGAGTCTGTTTCCAGGATGCCTGTTAGTTCTCAGCACAGATATTCTA
CACCTCACGCCTTCACCTTTAACACCTCCAGTCCCTCATCTGAAGGTTCCCTCTCCCAGAGGCAGAGGTT
GACATCCACACCTAATGTCCACATGGTCAGCACCACCCTGCCTGTGGACAGCAGGATGATTGAGGATGCA
ATTCGAAGTCACAGCGAATCAGCCTCACCTTCAGCCCTGTCCAGTAGCCCCAACAATCTGAGCCCAACAG
GCTGGTCACAGCCGAAAACCCCCGTGCCAGCACAAAGAGAGCGGGCACCAGTATCTGGGACCCAGGAGAA
AAACAAAATTAGGCCTCGTGGACAGAGAGATTCAAGCTATTATTGGGAAATAGAAGCCAGTGAAGTGATG
CTGTCCACTCGGATTGGGTCAGGCTCTTTTGGAACTGTTTATAAGGGTAAATGGCACGGAGATGTTGCAG
TAAAGATCCTAAAGGTTGTCGACCCAACCCCAGAGCAATTCCAGGCCTTCAGGAATGAGGTGGCTGTTCT
GCGCAAAACACGGCATGTGAACATTCTGCTTTTCATGGGGTACATGACAAAGGACAACCTGGCAATTGTG
ACCCAGTGGTGCGAGGGCAGCAGCCTCTACAAACACCTGCATGTCCAGGAGACCAAGTTTCAGATGTTCC
AGCTAATTGACATTGCCCGGCAGACGGCTCAGGGAATGGACTATTTGCATGCAAAGAACATCATCCATAG
AGACATGAAATCCAACAATATATTTCTCCATGAAGGCTTAACAGTGAAAATTGGAGATTTTGGTTTGGCA
ACAGTAAAGTCACGCTGGAGTGGTTCTCAGCAGGTTGAACAACCTACTGGCTCTGTCCTCTGGATGGCCC
CAGAGGTGATCCGAATGCAGGATAACAACCCATTCAGTTTCCAGTCGGATGTCTACTCCTATGGCATCGT
ATTGTATGAACTGATGACGGGGGAGCTTCCTTATTCTCACATCAACAACCGAGATCAGATCATCTTCATG
GTGGGCCGAGGATATGCCTCCCCAGATCTTAGTAAGCTATATAAGAACTGCCCCAAAGCAATGAAGAGGC
TGGTAGCTGACTGTGTGAAGAAAGTAAAGGAAGAGAGGCCTCTTTTTCCCCAGATCCTGTCTTCCATTGA
GCTGCTCCAACACTCTCTACCGAAGATCAACCGGAGCGCTTCCGAGCCATCCTTGCATCGGGCAGCCCAC
ACTGAGGATATCAATGCTTGCACGCTGACCACGTCCCCGAGGCTGCCTGTCTTCTAG
